Addgene plasmid #135907: D94_Ld_230540
Purpose: Expression of Leishmania donovani ectodomain in mammalian cells
Depositing lab: Gavin Wright. Depositing organization: Wellcome Sanger Institute. Publication: Systematic identification of genes encoding cell surface and secreted proteins that are essential for in vitro growth and infection in Leishmania donovani. Roberts AJ, Ong HB, Clare S, Brandt C, Harcourt K, Franssen SU, Cotton JA, Muller-Sienerth N, Wright GJ. PLoS Pathog. 2022 Feb 24;18(2):e1010364. doi: 10.1371/journal.ppat.1010364. eCollection 2022 Feb. PubMed 35202447.
Backbone
  Vector backbone: pTT3
  Backbone manufacturer: Yves Durocher, NRC
  Backbone size w/o insert (bp): 6132
  Vector type: Mammalian Expression
Growth in bacteria
  Bacterial resistance: Ampicillin, 100 μg/mL
  Growth temperature: 37°C
  Growth strain: DH5alpha
  Copy number: High Copy
Gene/Insert
  Gene/Insert name: hypothetical protein, conserved (alt name: LDBPK_230540)
  Species: Leishmania donovani
  Insert size (bp): 267
  Tag / fusion protein: biotinylation sequence and His tag (C terminal on insert)
  Cloning method: Unknown
Terms and licenses: Academic/Nonprofit Terms; Industry Terms: Not Available to Industry
How to cite: D94_Ld_230540 was a gift from Gavin Wright (Addgene plasmid # 135907 ; http://n2t.net/addgene:135907 ; RRID:Addgene_135907)
