[The description below was written by a language model from this plasmid's Addgene catalogue record and pLannotate feature annotations shown in this document.]
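Description:
D94_Ld_230540 is a mammalian expression plasmid built on the pTT3 backbone, designed to produce the ectodomain of a Leishmania donovani protein as a soluble recombinant protein in mammalian cells. It is maintained in E. coli through a high-copy ColE1/pUC-type origin and selected with ampicillin via the β-lactamase gene. The backbone also carries a large fragment of the Epstein-Barr virus oriP, which supports episomal retention in cell lines that supply EBNA1 and is a characteristic feature of vectors used for high-yield transient expression.

Transcription is driven by the human CMV immediate early enhancer and promoter, which span the numbering origin of the circular sequence. Downstream lie adenovirus-derived leader and splice elements: a major late splice acceptor fragment, a chimeric intron fragment, and a stretch that the annotation software matches on the reverse strand to adenoviral preterminal protein, most likely a by-product of the leader sequence rather than a functional coding region. A mouse immunoglobulin heavy chain signal sequence fragment follows, which directs the product into the secretory pathway. The 267 bp insert encodes a conserved hypothetical protein (LDBPK_230540) and is not itself annotated in the feature table, but it fits in the gap between the signal sequence and the rabbit β-globin polyadenylation signal. According to the catalogue record, the insert carries a C-terminal biotinylation sequence and His tag, useful for purification and for capture on streptavidin. Residual lac, tet and bla fragments are cloning remnants. The plasmid belongs to a collection made to study L. donovani cell surface and secreted proteins.
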