Features (pLannotate 1.2.2; 17 found; start..end, strand, type, name):
      2..201     +  promoter       CMV promoter: human cytomegalovirus (CMV) immediate early promoter
    269..307     +  misc_feature   Ad SA (fragment): adenovirus major late transcript splice acceptor (Friedrich and Soriano, 1991)
    340..549     -  CDS            PTP (fragment): TERM_ADE02 - Experimental evidence at protein level: Swiss-Prot protein existence level 1. Protein covalently bound to the viral DNA that acts as a primer for viral genomic replication by DNA strand displacement. Assembles on the viral origin of replication in an initiation complex with viral polymerase, DBP, host NFIA and host POU2F1/OCT1. During initiation, the polymerase covalently couples the first dCTP with Ser- 580 of pTP. The terminal protein stimulates the template activity over 20 fold compared to protein-free templates. Neo-synthesized viral genomes are linked to two preterminal prot
    580..669     +  intron         chimeric intron (fragment): chimera between introns from adenovirus and immunoglobulin heavy chain genes
    688..734     +  CDS            IgH signal sequence (fragment): signal sequence from the mouse immunoglobulin heavy chain variable region
   1246..1301    +  polyA_signal   β-globin poly(A) signal: rabbit β-globin polyadenylation signal (Gil and Proudfoot, 1987)
   1815..3496    -  rep_origin     oriP (fragment): Epstein-Barr virus oriP replication origin (Yates et al., 2000)
   3623..3727    +  promoter       AmpR promoter: bla
   3728..4588    +  CDS            AmpR: β-lactamase; bla; confers resistance to ampicillin, carbenicillin, and related antibiotics
   4759..5347    +  rep_origin     ori: high-copy-number ColE1/pMB1/pBR322/pUC origin of replication
   5530..5622    +  CDS            lacI (fragment): lac repressor; lacI; The lac repressor binds to the lac operator to inhibit transcription in E. coli. This inhibition can be relieved by adding lactose or isopropyl-β-D-thiogalactopyranoside (IPTG).
   5635..5656    +  protein_bind   CAP binding site: CAP binding activates transcription in the presence of cAMP. E. coli catabolite activator protein
   5671..5701    +  promoter       lac promoter: promoter for the E. coli lac operon
   5709..5725    +  protein_bind   lac operator: The lac repressor binds to the lac operator to inhibit transcription in E. coli. This inhibition can be relieved by adding lactose or isopropyl-β-D-thiogalactopyranoside (IPTG). lac repressor encoded by lacI
   5795..5811    +  promoter       tet promoter (fragment): E. coli promoter for tetracycline efflux protein gene
   5821..5846    -  CDS            bla(M) (fragment): β-lactamase lacking the signal sequence; bla(M); allows cytosolic expression of β-lactamase
   6020..6399    +  enhancer       CMV enhancer: human cytomegalovirus immediate early enhancer
>Addgene plasmid #135907 | D94_Ld_230540 | addgene full sequence | sequence record 274665 | Addgene NGS Result
GTGATGCGGTTTTGGCAGTACACCAATGGGCGTGGATAGCGGTTTGACTCACGGGGATTTCCAAGTCTCC
ACCCCATTGACGTCAATGGGAGTTTGTTTTGGCACCAAAATCAACGGGACTTTCCAAAATGTCGTAATAA
CCCCGCCCCGTTGACGCAAATGGGCGGTAGGCGTGTACGGTGGGAGGTCTATATAAGCAGAGCTCGTTTA
GTGAACCGTCAGATCCTCACTCTCTTCCGCATCGCTGTCTGCGAGGGCCAGCTGTTGGGCTCGCGGTTGA
GGACAAACTCTTCGCGGTCTTTCCAGTACTCTTGGATCGGAAACCCGTCGGCCTCCGAACGGTACTCCGC
CACCGAGGGACCTGAGCGAGTCCGCATCGACCGGATCGGAAAACCTCTCGAGAAAGGCGTCTAACCAGTC
ACAGTCGCAAGGTAGGCTGAGCACCGTGGCGGGCGGCAGCGGGTGGCGGTCGGGGTTGTTTCTGGCGGAG
GTGCTGCTGATGATGTAATTAAAGTAGGCGGTCTTGAGACGGCGGATGGTCGAGGTGAGGTGTGGCAGGC
TTGAGATCCAGCTGTTGGGGTGAGTACTCCCTCTCAAAAGCGGGCATTACTTCTGCGCTAAGATTGTCAG
TTTCCAAAAACGAGGAGGATTTGATATTCACCTGGCCCGATCTGGCCATACACTTGAGTGACAATGACAT
CCACTTTGCCTTTCTCTCCACAGGTGTCCACTCCCAGGTCCAAGTTTGCCACCATGGAGTTTCAGACCCA
GGTACTCATGTCCCTGCTGCTCTGCATGTCTGGTGCGGCCGCCTCTTCTGATGCCAGCAGCTCTATCTCT
ATCCCCGCTGCCGCCAGACCTTTTTCTGCTCTGGCTGCAAGAGCCAGACACACAGCTGAACACGCCCTGG
CTCCTATTGCCGCCAAAGTGCTTCCTTGTGTGCCTCCTCCTGTGCTGGAACTGGTGCCTATTTTTGCCCA
TGGCGCCGCTTCTCTGGTCATGGTCGGAAGAGGTGTCAGAACACCTCCTCCAGCCGTTTCTGGCGCTAAA
GGCGACGAAGTCCTGCAGCACACAACCGCTGGCGCGCCCGGCAGCCTGCACCACATCCTGGACGCCCAGA
AGATGCTGTGGAACCACAGGGACAGGAACCTGCCTCCTCTGGCCCCTCTGGGCCCCCACCACCATCACCA
CCATTGAGTCTAGACACGTGATTAATTAAGGATCCCCCGACCTCGACCTCTGGCTAATAAAGGAAATTTA
TTTTCATTGCAATAGTGTGTTGGAATTTTTTGTGTCTCTCACTCGGAAGGACATATGGGAGGGCAAATCA
TTTGGTCGAGATCCCTCGGAGATCTCTAGCTAGAGGATCGATCCCCGCCCCGGACGAACTAAACCTGACT
ACGACATCTCTGCCCCTTCTTCGCGGGGCAGTGCATGTAATCCCTTCAGTTGGTTGGTACAACTTGCCAA
CTGGGCCCTGTTCCACATGTGACACGGGGGGGGACCAAACACAAAGGGGTTCTCTGACTGTAGTTGACAT
CCTTATAAATGGATGTGCACATTTGCCAACACTGAGTGGCTTTCATCCTGGAGCAGACTTTGCAGTCTGT
GGACTGCAACACAACATTGCCTTTATGTGTAACTCTTGGCTGAAGCTCTTACACCAATGCTGGGGGACAT
GTACCTCCCAGGGGCCCAGGAAGACTACGGGAGGCTACACCAACGTCAATCAGAGGGGCCTGTGTAGCTA
CCGATAAGCGGACCCTCAAGAGGGCATTAGCAATAGTGTTTATAAGGCCCCCTTGTTAACCCTAAACGGG
TAGCATATGCTTCCCGGGTAGTAGTATATACTATCCAGACTAACCCTAATTCAATAGCATATGTTACCCA
ACGGGAAGCATATGCTATCGAATTAGGGTTAGTAAAAGGGTCCTAAGGAACAGCGATATCTCCCACCCCA
TGAGCTGTCACGGTTTTATTTACATGGGGTCAGGATTCCACGAGGGTAGTGAACCATTTTAGTCACAAGG
GCAGTGGCTGAAGATCAAGGAGCGGGCAGTGAACTCTCCTGAATCTTCGCCTGCTTCTTCATTCTCCTTC
GTTTAGCTAATAGAATAACTGCTGAGTTGTGAACAGTAAGGTGTATGTGAGGTGCTCGAAAACAAGGTTT
CAGGTGACGCCCCCAGAATAAAATTTGGACGGGGGGTTCAGTGGTGGCATTGTGCTATGACACCAATATA
ACCCTCACAAACCCCTTGGGCAATAAATACTAGTGTAGGAATGAAACATTCTGAATATCTTTAACAATAG
AAATCCATGGGGTGGGGACAAGCCGTAAAGACTGGATGTCCATCTCACACGAATTTATGGCTATGGGCAA
CACATAATCCTAGTGCAATATGATACTGGGGTTATTAAGATGTGTCCCAGGCAGGGACCAAGACAGGTGA
ACCATGTTGTTACACTCTATTTGTAACAAGGGGAAAGAGAGTGGACGCCGACAGCAGCGGACTCCACTGG
TTGTCTCTAACACCCCCGAAAATTAAACGGGGCTCCACGCCAATGGGGCCCATAAACAAAGACAAGTGGC
CACTCTTTTTTTTGAAATTGTGGAGTGGGGGCACGCGTCAGCCCCCACACGCCGCCCTGCGGTTTTGGAC
TGTAAAATAAGGGTGTAATAACTTGGCTGATTGTAACCCCGCTAACCACTGCGGTCAAACCACTTGCCCA
CAAAACCACTAATGGCACCCCGGGGAATACCTGCATAAGTAGGTGGGCGGGCCAAGATAGGGGCGCGATT
GCTGCGATCTGGAGGACAAATTACACACACTTGCGCCTGAGCGCCAAGCACAGGGTTGTTGGTCCTCATA
TTCACGAGGTCGCTGAGAGCACGGTGGGCTAATGTTGCCATGGGTAGCATATACTACCCAAATATCTGGA
TAGCATATGCTATCCTAATCTATATCTGGGTAGCATAGGCTATCCTAATCTATATCTGGGTAGCATATGC
TATCCTAATCTATATCTGGGTAGTATATGCTATCCTAATTTATATCTGGGTAGCATAGGCTATCCTAATC
TATATCTGGGTAGCATATGCTATCCTAATCTATATCTGGGTAGTATATGCTATCCTAATCTGTATCCGGG
TAGCATATGCTATCCTAATAGAGATTAGGGTAGTATATGCTATCCTAATTTATATCTGGGTAGCATATAC
TACCCAAATATCTGGATAGCATATGCTATCCTAATCTATATCTGGGTAGCATATGCTATCCTAATCTATA
TCTGGGTAGCATAGGCTATCCTAATCTATATCTGGGTAGCATATGCTATCCTAATCTATATCTGGGTAGT
ATATGCTATCCTAATTTATATCTGGGTAGCATAGGCTATCCTAATCTATATCTGGGTAGCATATGCTATC
CTAATCTATATCTGGGTAGTATATGCTATCCTAATCTGTATCCGGGTAGCATATGCTATCCTCATGATAA
GCTGTCAAACATGAGAATTTTCTTGAAGACGAAAGGGCCTCGTGATACGCCTATTTTTATAGGTTAATGT
CATGATAATAATGGTTTCTTAGACGTCAGGTGGCACTTTTCGGGGAAATGTGCGCGGAACCCCTATTTGT
TTATTTTTCTAAATACATTCAAATATGTATCCGCTCATGAGACAATAACCCTGATAAATGCTTCAATAAT
ATTGAAAAAGGAAGAGTATGAGTATTCAACATTTCCGTGTCGCCCTTATTCCCTTTTTTGCGGCATTTTG
CCTTCCTGTTTTTGCTCACCCAGAAACGCTGGTGAAAGTAAAAGATGCTGAAGATCAGTTGGGTGCACGA
GTGGGTTACATCGAACTGGATCTCAACAGCGGTAAGATCCTTGAGAGTTTTCGCCCCGAAGAACGTTTTC
CAATGATGAGCACTTTTAAAGTTCTGCTATGTGGCGCGGTATTATCCCGTGTTGACGCCGGGCAAGAGCA
ACTCGGTCGCCGCATACACTATTCTCAGAATGACTTGGTTGAGTACTCACCAGTCACAGAAAAGCATCTT
ACGGATGGCATGACAGTAAGAGAATTATGCAGTGCTGCCATAACCATGAGTGATAACACTGCGGCCAACT
TACTTCTGACAACGATCGGAGGACCGAAGGAGCTAACCGCTTTTTTGCACAACATGGGGGATCATGTAAC
TCGCCTTGATCGTTGGGAACCGGAGCTGAATGAAGCCATACCAAACGACGAGCGTGACACCACGATGCCT
GCAGCAATGGCAACAACGTTGCGCAAACTATTAACTGGCGAACTACTTACTCTAGCTTCCCGGCAACAAT
TAATAGACTGGATGGAGGCGGATAAAGTTGCAGGACCACTTCTGCGCTCGGCCCTTCCGGCTGGCTGGTT
TATTGCTGATAAATCTGGAGCCGGTGAGCGTGGGTCTCGCGGTATCATTGCAGCACTGGGGCCAGATGGT
AAGCCCTCCCGTATCGTAGTTATCTACACGACGGGGAGTCAGGCAACTATGGATGAACGAAATAGACAGA
TCGCTGAGATAGGTGCCTCACTGATTAAGCATTGGTAACTGTCAGACCAAGTTTACTCATATATACTTTA
GATTGATTTAAAACTTCATTTTTAATTTAAAAGGATCTAGGTGAAGATCCTTTTTGATAATCTCATGACC
AAAATCCCTTAACGTGAGTTTTCGTTCCACTGAGCGTCAGACCCCGTAGAAAAGATCAAAGGATCTTCTT
GAGATCCTTTTTTTCTGCGCGTAATCTGCTGCTTGCAAACAAAAAAACCACCGCTACCAGCGGTGGTTTG
TTTGCCGGATCAAGAGCTACCAACTCTTTTTCCGAAGGTAACTGGCTTCAGCAGAGCGCAGATACCAAAT
ACTGTTCTTCTAGTGTAGCCGTAGTTAGGCCACCACTTCAAGAACTCTGTAGCACCGCCTACATACCTCG
CTCTGCTAATCCTGTTACCAGTGGCTGCTGCCAGTGGCGATAAGTCGTGTCTTACCGGGTTGGACTCAAG
ACGATAGTTACCGGATAAGGCGCAGCGGTCGGGCTGAACGGGGGGTTCGTGCACACAGCCCAGCTTGGAG
CGAACGACCTACACCGAACTGAGATACCTACAGCGTGAGCTATGAGAAAGCGCCACGCTTCCCGAAGGGA
GAAAGGCGGACAGGTATCCGGTAAGCGGCAGGGTCGGAACAGGAGAGCGCACGAGGGAGCTTCCAGGGGG
AAACGCCTGGTATCTTTATAGTCCTGTCGGGTTTCGCCACCTCTGACTTGAGCGTCGATTTTTGTGATGC
TCGTCAGGGGGGCGGAGCCTATGGAAAAACGCCAGCAACGCGGCCTTTTTACGGTTCCTGGCCTTTTGCT
GGCCTTTTGCTCACATGTTCTTTCCTGCGTTATCCCCTGATTCTGTGGATAACCGTATTACCGCCTTTGA
GTGAGCTGATACCGCTCGCCGCAGCCGAACGACCGAGCGCAGCGAGTCAGTGAGCGAGGAAGCGGAAGAG
CGCCCAATACGCAAACCGCCTCTCCCCGCGCGTTGGCCGATTCATTAATGCAGCTGGCACGACAGGTTTC
CCGACTGGAAAGCGGGCAGTGAGCGCAACGCAATTAATGTGAGTTAGCTCACTCATTAGGCACCCCAGGC
TTTACACTTTATGCTTCCGGCTCGTATGTTGTGTGGAATTGTGAGCGGATAACAATTTCACACAGGAAAC
AGCTATGACCATGATTACGCCAAGCTCTAGCTAGAGGTCGACCAATTCTCATGTTTGACAGCTTATCATC
GCAGATCCGGGCAACGTTGTTGCCATTGCTGCAGGCGCAGAACTGGTAGGTATGGAAGATCTATACATTG
AATCAATATTGGCAATTAGCCATATTAGTCATTGGTTATATAGCATAAATCAATATTGGCTATTGGCCAT
TGCATACGTTGTATCTATATCATAATATGTACATTTATATTGGCTCATGTCCAATATGACCGCCATGTTG
ACATTGATTATTGACTAGTTATTAATAGTAATCAATTACGGGGTCATTAGTTCATAGCCCATATATGGAG
TTCCGCGTTACATAACTTACGGTAAATGGCCCGCCTGGCTGACCGCCCAACGACCCCCGCCCATTGACGT
CAATAATGACGTATGTTCCCATAGTAACGCCAATAGGGACTTTCCATTGACGTCAATGGGTGGAGTATTT
ACGGTAAACTGCCCACTTGGCAGTACATCAAGTGTATCATATGCCAAGTCCGCCCCCTATTGACGTCAAT
GACGGTAAATGGCCCGCCTGGCATTATGCCCAGTACATGACCTTACGGGACTTTCCTACTTGGCAGTACA
TCTACGTATTAGTCATCGCTATTACCATG
